>Addgene plasmid #185161 | pST_CAHS2_RAMVA_94-170 (pBS0295) | addgene full sequence | sequence record 366737 | Addgene NGS Result
TCGGGAGATCTCCCGATCCCCTATGGTGCACTCTCAGTACAATCTGCTCTGATGCCGCATAGTTAAGCCA
GTATCTGCTCCCTGCTTGTGTGTTGGAGGTCGCTGAGTAGTGCGCGAGCAAAATTTAAGCTACAACAAGG
CAAGGCTTGACCGACAATTGCATGAAGAATCTGCTTAGGGTTAGGCGTTTTGCGCTGCTTCGCGATGTAC
GGGCCAGATATACGCGTTGACATTGATTATTGACTAGTTATTAATAGTAATCAATTACGGGGTCATTAGT
TCATAGCCCATATATGGAGTTCCGCGTTACATAACTTACGGTAAATGGCCCGCCTGGCTGACCGCCCAAC
GACCCCCGCCCATTGACGTCAATAATGACGTATGTTCCCATAGTAACGCCAATAGGGACTTTCCATTGAC
GTCAATGGGTGGAGTATTTACGGTAAACTGCCCACTTGGCAGTACATCAAGTGTATCATATGCCAAGTAC
GCCCCCTATTGACGTCAATGACGGTAAATGGCCCGCCTGGCATTATGCCCAGTACATGACCTTATGGGAC
TTTCCTACTTGGCAGTACATCTACGTATTAGTCATCGCTATTACCATGGTGATGCGGTTTTGGCAGTACA
TCAATGGGCGTGGATAGCGGTTTGACTCACGGGGATTTCCAAGTCTCCACCCCATTGACGTCAATGGGAG
TTTGTTTTGGCACCAAAATCAACGGGACTTTCCAAAATGTCGTAACAACTCCGCCCCATTGACGCAAATG
GGCGGTAGGCGTGTACGGTGGGAGGTCTATATAAGCAGAGCTCTCTGGCTAACTAGAGAACCCACTGCTT
ACTGGCTTATCGAAATTAATACGACTCACTATAGGGAGACCCAAGCTGGCTAGCCACCATGGAGAGAGAG
CTGCAGGCCATCAACGAGAGACACCAGAGAGACATCGAGGGCAAGACCGAGGCCTACAGAAAGCAGGCCG
AGCAGGAGGCCGAGAGACTGAGAAAGGAGCTGGAGAAGCAGCACCAGAGAGACATCGAGTTCAGAAAGAG
CCTGGTGCAGGGCACCATCGAGAACCAGAAGAGACAGGTGGAGCTGGAGGCCCAGCTGGCCAAGAGAGAG
CTGGACAGAGAGTGAGGATCTGGGGACTACAAGGACGACGACGACAAGTGAATTGCCAATTGAAATTTGA
CGGCCTATACCCGCTGATCAGCCTCGACTGTGCCTTCTAGTTGCCAGCCATCTGTTGTTTGCCCCTCCCC
CGTGCCTTCCTTGACCCTGGAAGGTGCCACTCCCACTGTCCTTTCCTAATAAAATGAGGAAATTGCATCG
CATTGTCTGAGTAGGTGTCATTCTATTCTGGGGGGTGGGGTGGGGCAGGACAGCAAGGGGGAGGATTGGG
AAGACAATAGCAGGCATGCTGGGGATGCGGTGGGCTCTATGGCTTCTGAGGCGGAAAGAACCAGCTGGGG
CTCTAGGGGGTATCCCC
[124 nt withheld, positions 1488-1611]
C
[91 nt withheld, positions 1613-1703]
A
[49 nt withheld, positions 1705-1753]
CCTTTGACGTTGGAGTCCACGTTCTTT
[37 nt withheld, positions 1781-1817]
ACCCTATCTCGGTCTATTCTTTTGATTTATAAGGGATTTTGCCGATTTCGGCCTATTGGTTAAAAAATGA
GCTGATTTAACAAAAATTTAACGCGAATTAATTCTGTGGAATGTGTGTCAGTTAGGGTGTGGAAAGTCCC
CAGGCTCCCCAGCAGGCAGAAGTATGCAAAGCATGCATCTCAATTAGTCAGCAACCAGGTGTGGAAAGTC
CCCAGGCTCCCCAGCAGGCAGAAGTATGCAAAGCATGCATCTCAATTAGTCAGCAACCATAGTCCCGCCC
CTAACTCCGCCCATCCCGCCCCTAACTCCGCCCAGTTCCGCCCATTCTCCGCCCCATGGCTGACTAATTT
TTTTTATTTATGCAGAGGCCGAGGCCGCCTCTGCCTCTGAGCTATTCCAGAAGTAGTGAGGAGGCTTTTT
TGGAGGCCTAGGCTTTTGCAAAAAGCTCCCGGGAGCTTGTATATCCATTTTCGGATCTGATCAGCACGTG
TTGACAATTAATCATCGGCATAGTATATCGGCATAGTATAATACGACAAGGTGAGGAACTAAACCATGGC
CAAGTTGACCAGTGCCGTTCCGGTGCTCACCGCGCGCGACGTCGCCGGAGCGGTCGAGTTCTGGACCGAC
CGGCTCGGGTTCTCCCGGGACTTCGTGGAGGACGACTTCGCCGGTGTGGTCCGGGACGACGTGACCCTGT
TCATCAGCGCGGTCCAGGACCAGGTGGTGCCGGACAACACCCTGGCCTGGGTGTGGGTGCGCGGCCTGGA
CGAGCTGTACGCCGAGTGGTCGGAGGTCGTGTCCACGAACTTCCGGGACGCCTCCGGGCCGGCCATGACC
GAGATCGGCGAGCAGCCGTGGGGGCGGGAGTTCGCCCTGCGCGACCCGGCCGGCAACTGCGTGCACTTCG
TGGCCGAGGAGCAGGACTGACACGTGCTACGAGATTTCGATTCCACCGCCGCCTTCTATGAAAGGTTGGG
CTTCGGAATCGTTTTCCGGGACGCCGGCTGGATGATCCTCCAGCGCGGGGATCTCATGCTGGAGTTCTTC
GCCCACCCCAACTTGTTTATTGCAGCTTATAATGGTTACAAATAAAGCAATAGCATCACAAATTTCACAA
ATAAAGCATTTTTTTCACTGCATTCTAGTTGTGGTTTGTCCAAACTCATCAATGTATCTTATCATGTCTG
TATACCGTCGACCTCTAGCTAGAGCTTGGCGTAATCATGGTCATAGCTGTTTCCTGTGTGAAATTGTTAT
CCGCTCACAATTCCACACAACATACGAGCCGGAAGCATAAAGTGTAAAGCCTGGGGTGCCTAATGAGTGA
GCTAACTTACATTAATTGCGTTGCGCTCACTGCCCGCTTTCCAGTCGGGAAACCTGTCGTGCCAGCTGCA
TTAATGAATCGGCCAACGCGCGGGGAGAGGCGGTTTGCGTATTGGGCGCTCTTCCGCTTCCTCGCTCACT
GACTCGCTGCGCTCGGTCGTTCGGCTGCGGCGAGCGGTATCAGCTCACTCAAAGGCGGTAATACGGTTAT
CCACAGAATCAGGGGATAACGCAGGAAAGAACATGTGAGCAAAAGGCCAGCAAAAGGCCAGGAACCGTAA
AAAGGCCGCGTTGCTGGCGTTTTTCCATAGGCTCCGCCCCCCTGACGAGCATCACAAAAATCGACGCTCA
AGTCAGAGGTGGCGAAACCCGACAGGACTATAAAGATACCAGGCGTTTCCCCCTGGAAGCTCCCTCGTGC
GCTCTCCTGTTCCGACCCTGCCGCTTACCGGATACCTGTCCGCCTTTCTCCCTTCGGGAAGCGTGGCGCT
TTCTCATAGCTCACGCTGTAGGTATCTCAGTTCGGTGTAGGTCGTTCGCTCCAAGCTGGGCTGTGTGCAC
GAACCCCCCGTTCAGCCCGACCGCTGCGCCTTATCCGGTAACTATCGTCTTGAGTCCAACCCGGTAAGAC
ACGACTTATCGCCACTGGCAGCAGCCACTGGTAACAGGATTAGCAGAGCGAGGTATGTAGGCGGTGCTAC
AGAGTTCTTGAAGTGGTGGCCTAACTACGGCTACACTAGAAGAACAGTATTTGGTATCTGCGCTCTGCTG
AAGCCAGTTACCTTCGGAAAAAGAGTTGGTAGCTCTTGATCCGGCAAACAAACCACCGCTGGTAGCGGTG
GTTTTTTTGTTTGCAAGCAGCAGATTACGCGCAGAAAAAAAGGATCTCAAGAAGATCCTTTGATCTTTTC
TACGGGGTCTGACGCTCAGTGGAACGAAAACTCACGTTAAGGGATTTTGGTCATGAGATTATCAAAAAGG
ATCTTCACCTAGATCCTTTTAAATTAAAAATGAAGTTTTAAATCAATCTAAAGTATATATGAGTAAACTT
GGTCTGACAGTTACCAATGCTTAATCAGTGAGGCACCTATCTCAGCGATCTGTCTATTTCGTTCATCCAT
AGTTGCCTGACTCCCCGTCGTGTAGATAACTACGATACGGGAGGGCTTACCATCTGGCCCCAGTGCTGCA
ATGATACCGCGAGACCCACGCTCACCGGCTCCAGATTTATCAGCAATAAACCAGCCAGCCGGAAGGGCCG
AGCGCAGAAGTGGTCCTGCAACTTTATCCGCCTCCATCCAGTCTATTAATTGTTGCCGGGAAGCTAGAGT
AAGTAGTTCGCCAGTTAATAGTTTGCGCAACGTTGTTGCCATTGCTACAGGCATCGTGGTGTCACGCTCG
TCGTTTGGTATGGCTTCATTCAGCTCCGGTTCCCAACGATCAAGGCGAGTTACATGATCCCCCATGTTGT
GCAAAAAAGCGGTTAGCTCCTTCGGTCCTCCGATCGTTGTCAGAAGTAAGTTGGCCGCAGTGTTATCACT
CATGGTTATGGCAGCACTGCATAATTCTCTTACTGTCATGCCATCCGTAAGATGCTTTTCTGTGACTGGT
GAGTACTCAACCAAGTCATTCTGAGAATAGTGTATGCGGCGACCGAGTTGCTCTTGCCCGGCGTCAATAC
GGGATAATACCGCGCCACATAGCAGAACTTTAAAAGTGCTCATCATTGGAAAACGTTCTTCGGGGCGAAA
ACTCTCAAGGATCTTACCGCTGTTGAGATCCAGTTCGATGTAACCCACTCGTGCACCCAACTGATCTTCA
GCATCTTTTACTTTCACCAGCGTTTCTGGGTGAGCAAAAACAGGAAGGCAAAATGCCGCAAAAAAGGGAA
TAAGGGCGACACGGAAATGTTGAATACTCATACTCTTCCTTTTTCAATATTATTGAAGCATTTATCAGGG
TTATTGTCTCATGAGCGGATACATATTTGAATGTATTTAGAAAAATAAACAAATAGGGGTTCCGCGCACA
TTTCCCCGAAAAGTGCCACCTGACGTCGACGGA
Features (pLannotate 1.2.2; 22 found; start..end, strand, type, name):
     22..74      -  misc_feature   bom (fragment): basis of mobility region from pBR322
    229..608     +  enhancer       CMV enhancer: human cytomegalovirus immediate early enhancer
    609..812     +  promoter       CMV promoter: human cytomegalovirus (CMV) immediate early promoter
    808..841     +  LTR            5' LTR (truncated) (fragment): truncated 5' long terminal repeat (LTR) from HIV-1
    857..875     +  promoter       T7 promoter: promoter for bacteriophage T7 RNA polymerase
    905..1060    +  CDS            CAHS 86272 (fragment): CAHS2_HYPDU - Also known as CAHS-b From Hypsibius dujardini (Water bear) (Macrobiotus dujardini).
   1148..1168    +  CDS            FLAG (fragment): FLAG® epitope tag, followed by an enterokinase cleavage site
   1218..1442    +  polyA_signal   bGH poly(A) signal: bovine growth hormone polyadenylation signal
   1446..1467    +  promoter       SV40 promoter (fragment): SV40 enhancer and early promoter
   1488..1916    +  rep_origin     f1 ori (sequence partly withheld): f1 bacteriophage origin of replication; arrow indicates direction of (+) strand synthesis
   1930..2259    +  promoter       SV40 promoter: SV40 enhancer and early promoter
   2307..2354    +  promoter       EM7 promoter: synthetic bacterial promoter&nbsp
   2373..2747    +  CDS            BleoR: antibiotic-binding protein; Sh ble from Streptoalloteichus hindustanus; confers resistance to bleomycin, phleomycin, and Zeocin™
   2757..2882    +  CDS            ble (fragment): BLE_KLEPN - Experimental evidence at protein level: Swiss-Prot protein existence level 1. Binding protein with a strong affinity to the bleomycin family of antibiotics. Binds to CL990; an antimitotic-antibiotic compound. From Klebsiella pneumoniae.
   2877..2998    +  polyA_signal   SV40 poly(A) signal: SV40 polyadenylation signal
   3071..3087    -  protein_bind   lac operator: The lac repressor binds to the lac operator to inhibit transcription in E. coli. This inhibition can be relieved by adding lactose or isopropyl-β-D-thiogalactopyranoside (IPTG). lac repressor encoded by lacI
   3095..3125    -  promoter       lac promoter: promoter for the E. coli lac operon
   3140..3161    -  protein_bind   CAP binding site: CAP binding activates transcription in the presence of cAMP. E. coli catabolite activator protein
   3174..3266    -  CDS            lacI (fragment): lac repressor; lacI; The lac repressor binds to the lac operator to inhibit transcription in E. coli. This inhibition can be relieved by adding lactose or isopropyl-β-D-thiogalactopyranoside (IPTG).
   3449..4037    -  rep_origin     ori: high-copy-number ColE1/pMB1/pBR322/pUC origin of replication
   4208..5068    -  CDS            AmpR: β-lactamase; bla; confers resistance to ampicillin, carbenicillin, and related antibiotics
   5069..5173    -  promoter       AmpR promoter: bla
