[The description below was written by a language model from this plasmid's Addgene catalogue record and pLannotate feature annotations shown in this document.]
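Description:
pST_CAHS2_RAMVA_94-170 (pBS0295) is a mammalian expression plasmid of about 5.2 kb that carries a fragment of the tardigrade protein CAHS2 from Ramazzottius varieornatus. The name suggests the fragment covers residues 94–170, and the insert is listed at about 300 bp and was introduced by Gibson cloning. The backbone is recorded as YK 02. In E. coli the plasmid replicates from a high-copy ColE1/pUC-type origin and is selected with ampicillin through the bla gene and its own promoter. An f1 origin, a bom fragment and remnants of the lac promoter/operator region are also annotated.

The human CMV immediate-early enhancer and promoter drive the insert, and a T7 promoter lies just upstream of the coding region. The automated annotation matches the coding region to a CAHS homologue from Hypsibius dujardini. This reflects sequence similarity in the annotation database, since the catalogue gives R. varieornatus as the source species. A partial FLAG epitope match lies downstream of the CAHS segment, which suggests a C-terminal tag, although the catalogue lists no tag. The transcript ends at the bovine growth hormone polyadenylation signal. A short hit labelled as a truncated HIV-1 LTR next to the CMV promoter is probably an annotation artefact and not a functional viral element. A second cassette places the Sh ble gene under the SV40 early promoter and the bacterial EM7 promoter, followed by an SV40 poly(A) signal. This cassette would allow Zeocin selection in either mammalian cells or bacteria.

The depositors used the plasmid to express this CAHS2 fragment in human cells. It was one of the top performers in their apoptosis assay, where it protected cells from apoptosis. That work examined proteins from extremotolerant organisms that form condensates and attenuate cell death, and pSecTag2 B served as the negative control for the assay.
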