Addgene plasmid #185161: pST_CAHS2_RAMVA_94-170 (pBS0295)
Purpose: For the mammalian expression of the tardigrade protein CAHS2_RAMVA_94-170. This is one of the top performing targets in our apoptosis assay (it protected from apoptosis).
Depositing lab: Pamela Silver. Depositing organization: Harvard Medical School. Publication: Natural and Designed Proteins Inspired by Extremotolerant Organisms Can Form Condensates and Attenuate Apoptosis in Human Cells. Veling MT, Nguyen DT, Thadani NN, Oster ME, Rollins NJ, Brock KP, Bethel NP, Lim S, Baker D, Way JC, Marks DS, Chang RL, Silver PA. ACS Synth Biol. 2022 Mar 18;11(3):1292-1302. doi: 10.1021/acssynbio.1c00572. Epub 2022 Feb 18. PubMed 35176859.
Backbone
  Vector backbone: YK 02
  Vector type: Mammalian Expression
Growth in bacteria
  Bacterial resistance: Ampicillin, 100 μg/mL
  Growth temperature: 37°C
  Growth strain: DH5alpha
  Copy number: High Copy
Gene/Insert
  Gene/Insert name: CAHS2_RAMVA_94-170
  Species: R. varieornatus
  Insert size (bp): 300
  Cloning method: Gibson Cloning
Terms and licenses: Academic/Nonprofit Terms; Industry Terms: Not Available to Industry
Depositor comments: This is one of the top performing targets in our apoptosis assay (it protected from apoptosis). See supplemental table 2 in our paper to see its performance in our assay. The negative control for this assay is pSecTag2 B which can be obtained from Thermo here https://www.thermofisher.com/order/catalog/product/V90020
How to cite: pST_CAHS2_RAMVA_94-170 (pBS0295) was a gift from Pamela Silver (Addgene plasmid # 185161 ; http://n2t.net/addgene:185161 ; RRID:Addgene_185161)
